>Addgene plasmid #165130 | Nsp13 K289A-EGFP | addgene full sequence | sequence record 325888 | Addgene NGS Result
GTGATGCGGTTTTGGCAGTACATCAATGGGCGTGGATAGCGGTTTGACTCACGGGGATTTCCAAGTCTCC
ACCCCATTGACGTCAATGGGAGTTTGTTTTGGCACCAAAATCAACGGGACTTTCCAAAATGTCGTAACAA
CTCCGCCCCATTGACGCAAATGGGCGGTAGGCGTGTACGGTGGGAGGTCTATATAAGCAGAGCTGGTTTA
GTGAACCGTCAGATCCGCTAGCCACCATGGCTGTTGGGGCGTGTGTGTTGTGCAACAGCCAAACCTCTCT
GCGATGCGGAGCGTGCATACGGAGGCCATTTCTTTGTTGTAAATGTTGTTATGATCACGTTATTAGTACG
AGCCATAAGTTGGTTCTGAGCGTCAACCCCTATGTGTGTAACGCTCCGGGTTGCGACGTAACCGATGTGA
CACAACTTTACCTGGGGGGCATGTCATATTACTGCAAAAGTCACAAACCCCCAATCTCATTTCCGTTGTG
TGCGAATGGCCAGGTCTTTGGCCTTTACAAAAATACTTGTGTTGGTTCAGACAACGTAACCGATTTTAAC
GCGATTGCTACATGCGATTGGACAAATGCTGGTGATTATATTTTGGCTAATACGTGCACGGAAAGGCTCA
AATTGTTTGCAGCGGAGACCCTCAAGGCGACCGAGGAAACCTTTAAACTGAGCTACGGCATTGCGACGGT
CAGAGAGGTTCTTTCCGACCGAGAATTGCACCTCTCATGGGAGGTCGGTAAGCCGCGCCCGCCTCTGAAT
AGGAACTATGTCTTTACAGGCTATCGAGTTACAAAAAACAGTAAGGTGCAGATAGGGGAATATACTTTTG
AGAAAGGTGACTATGGGGACGCCGTAGTATACAGGGGGACAACTACCTACAAACTGAATGTGGGCGATTA
TTTCGTGTTGACTAGCCATACTGTCATGCCCCTCTCTGCCCCGACCCTCGTTCCACAGGAACATTATGTT
CGCATTACTGGGCTGTACCCCACGCTCAACATATCCGATGAATTTAGCTCCAACGTGGCAAACTACCAGA
AGGTGGGAATGCAAAAGTATAGCACGTTGCAAGGCCCCCCTGGCACAGGTGCCTCCCACTTCGCCATTGG
CTTGGCGTTGTACTACCCGAGTGCCCGGATCGTCTATACTGCATGCTCTCATGCTGCGGTAGACGCATTG
TGTGAGAAAGCCCTGAAGTATCTGCCCATTGACAAGTGCAGTCGGATAATCCCAGCTCGGGCGCGAGTTG
AATGCTTCGATAAGTTTAAGGTAAATAGTACACTTGAGCAGTATGTATTTTGTACCGTCAACGCTCTCCC
CGAAACCACTGCGGACATAGTGGTATTTGATGAGATATCTATGGCTACCAATTATGACCTCTCAGTAGTC
AACGCACGCTTGCGAGCAAAACACTATGTATACATCGGAGACCCAGCGCAATTGCCTGCTCCTAGGACTC
TCCTCACCAAAGGGACTCTTGAGCCTGAATATTTCAACTCCGTCTGCAGGCTGATGAAAACCATCGGACC
CGATATGTTTCTCGGGACATGTCGAAGATGTCCTGCCGAAATTGTAGATACTGTTAGCGCCTTGGTGTAC
GATAATAAGCTGAAGGCCCATAAAGACAAGAGCGCCCAGTGTTTCAAGATGTTCTATAAGGGAGTAATCA
CACATGACGTTAGTTCTGCCATCAACCGACCGCAGATAGGCGTGGTCCGCGAGTTCCTGACCCGAAATCC
AGCGTGGAGGAAGGCCGTATTTATATCACCTTACAATAGCCAAAATGCCGTGGCGTCAAAGATTTTGGGG
CTCCCGACTCAGACGGTGGATAGCTCTCAAGGGTCAGAATACGATTACGTTATATTCACACAGACGACAG
AGACGGCACACAGTTGCAACGTCAACAGATTTAATGTCGCTATAACCCGCGCCAAGGTTGGGATTCTTTG
TATAATGTCTGACAGAGACCTCTACGACAAGCTGCAGTTCACGTCACTTGAGATTCCTCGCAGGAACGTT
GCGACGCTTCAACTCGAGCTCAAGCTTCGAATTCTGCAGTCGACGGTACCGCGGGCCCGGGATCCACCGG
TCGCCACCATGGTGAGCAAGGGCGAGGAGCTGTTCACCGGGGTGGTGCCCATCCTGGTCGAGCTGGACGG
CGACGTAAACGGCCACAAGTTCAGCGTGTCCGGCGAGGGCGAGGGCGATGCCACCTACGGCAAGCTGACC
CTGAAGTTCATCTGCACCACCGGCAAGCTGCCCGTGCCCTGGCCCACCCTCGTGACCACCCTGACCTACG
GCGTGCAGTGCTTCAGCCGCTACCCCGACCACATGAAGCAGCACGACTTCTTCAAGTCCGCCATGCCCGA
AGGCTACGTCCAGGAGCGCACCATCTTCTTCAAGGACGACGGCAACTACAAGACCCGCGCCGAGGTGAAG
TTCGAGGGCGACACCCTGGTGAACCGCATCGAGCTGAAGGGCATCGACTTCAAGGAGGACGGCAACATCC
TGGGGCACAAGCTGGAGTACAACTACAACAGCCACAACGTCTATATCATGGCCGACAAGCAGAAGAACGG
CATCAAGGTGAACTTCAAGATCCGCCACAACATCGAGGACGGCAGCGTGCAGCTCGCCGACCACTACCAG
CAGAACACCCCCATCGGCGACGGCCCCGTGCTGCTGCCCGACAACCACTACCTGAGCACCCAGTCCGCCC
TGAGCAAAGACCCCAACGAGAAGCGCGATCACATGGTCCTGCTGGAGTTCGTGACCGCCGCCGGGATCAC
TCTCGGCATGGACGAGCTGTACAAGTAAAGCGGCCGCGACTCTAGATCATAATCAGCCATACCACATTTG
TAGAGGTTTTACTTGCTTTAAAAAACCTCCCACACCTCCCCCTGAACCTGAAACATAAAATGAATGCAAT
TGTTGTTGTTAACTTGTTTATTGCAGCTTATAATGGTTACAAATAAAGCAATAGCATCACAAATTTCACA
AATAAAGCATTTTTTTCACTGCATTCTAGTTGTGGTTTGTCCAAACTCATCAATGTATCTTAAGGCGTAA
ATTGTAAGCGTTAATATTTTGTTAAAATTCGCGTTAAATTTTTGTTAAATCAGCTCATTTTTTAACCAAT
AGGCCGAAATCGGCAAAATCCCTTATAAATCAAAAGAATAGACCGAGATAGGGT
[37 nt withheld, positions 3205-3241]
AAAGAACGTGGACTCCAACGTCAAAGG
[49 nt withheld, positions 3269-3317]
T
[91 nt withheld, positions 3319-3409]
G
[124 nt withheld, positions 3411-3534]
CAGGTGGCACTTTTCGGGGAAATGTGCGCGGAACCCCTATTTGTTTATTTTTCTAAATACATTCAAATAT
GTATCCGCTCATGAGACAATAACCCTGATAAATGCTTCAATAATATTGAAAAAGGAAGAGTCCTGAGGCG
GAAAGAACCAGCTGTGGAATGTGTGTCAGTTAGGGTGTGGAAAGTCCCCAGGCTCCCCAGCAGGCAGAAG
TATGCAAAGCATGCATCTCAATTAGTCAGCAACCAGGTGTGGAAAGTCCCCAGGCTCCCCAGCAGGCAGA
AGTATGCAAAGCATGCATCTCAATTAGTCAGCAACCATAGTCCCGCCCCTAACTCCGCCCATCCCGCCCC
TAACTCCGCCCAGTTCCGCCCATTCTCCGCCCCATGGCTGACTAATTTTTTTTATTTATGCAGAGGCCGA
GGCCGCCTCGGCCTCTGAGCTATTCCAGAAGTAGTGAGGAGGCTTTTTTGGAGGCCTAGGCTTTTGCAAA
GATCGATCAAGAGACAGGATGAGGATCGTTTCGCATGATTGAACAAGATGGATTGCACGCAGGTTCTCCG
GCCGCTTGGGTGGAGAGGCTATTCGGCTATGACTGGGCACAACAGACAATCGGCTGCTCTGATGCCGCCG
TGTTCCGGCTGTCAGCGCAGGGGCGCCCGGTTCTTTTTGTCAAGACCGACCTGTCCGGTGCCCTGAATGA
ACTGCAAGACGAGGCAGCGCGGCTATCGTGGCTGGCCACGACGGGCGTTCCTTGCGCAGCTGTGCTCGAC
GTTGTCACTGAAGCGGGAAGGGACTGGCTGCTATTGGGCGAAGTGCCGGGGCAGGATCTCCTGTCATCTC
ACCTTGCTCCTGCCGAGAAAGTATCCATCATGGCTGATGCAATGCGGCGGCTGCATACGCTTGATCCGGC
TACCTGCCCATTCGACCACCAAGCGAAACATCGCATCGAGCGAGCACGTACTCGGATGGAAGCCGGTCTT
GTCGATCAGGATGATCTGGACGAAGAGCATCAGGGGCTCGCGCCAGCCGAACTGTTCGCCAGGCTCAAGG
CGAGCATGCCCGACGGCGAGGATCTCGTCGTGACCCATGGCGATGCCTGCTTGCCGAATATCATGGTGGA
AAATGGCCGCTTTTCTGGATTCATCGACTGTGGCCGGCTGGGTGTGGCGGACCGCTATCAGGACATAGCG
TTGGCTACCCGTGATATTGCTGAAGAGCTTGGCGGCGAATGGGCTGACCGCTTCCTCGTGCTTTACGGTA
TCGCCGCTCCCGATTCGCAGCGCATCGCCTTCTATCGCCTTCTTGACGAGTTCTTCTGAGCGGGACTCTG
GGGTTCGAAATGACCGACCAAGCGACGCCCAACCTGCCATCACGAGATTTCGATTCCACCGCCGCCTTCT
ATGAAAGGTTGGGCTTCGGAATCGTTTTCCGGGACGCCGGCTGGATGATCCTCCAGCGCGGGGATCTCAT
GCTGGAGTTCTTCGCCCACCCTAGGGGGAGGCTAACTGAAACACGGAAGGAGACAATACCGGAAGGAACC
CGCGCTATGACGGCAATAAAAAGACAGAATAAAACGCACGGTGTTGGGTCGTTTGTTCATAAACGCGGGG
TTCGGTCCCAGGGCTGGCACTCTGTCGATACCCCACCGAGACCCCATTGGGGCCAATACGCCCGCGTTTC
TTCCTTTTCCCCACCCCACCCCCCAAGTTCGGGTGAAGGCCCAGGGCTCGCAGCCAACGTCGGGGCGGCA
GGCCCTGCCATAGCCTCAGGTTACTCATATATACTTTAGATTGATTTAAAACTTCATTTTTAATTTAAAA
GGATCTAGGTGAAGATCCTTTTTGATAATCTCATGACCAAAATCCCTTAACGTGAGTTTTCGTTCCACTG
AGCGTCAGACCCCGTAGAAAAGATCAAAGGATCTTCTTGAGATCCTTTTTTTCTGCGCGTAATCTGCTGC
TTGCAAACAAAAAAACCACCGCTACCAGCGGTGGTTTGTTTGCCGGATCAAGAGCTACCAACTCTTTTTC
CGAAGGTAACTGGCTTCAGCAGAGCGCAGATACCAAATACTGTTCTTCTAGTGTAGCCGTAGTTAGGCCA
CCACTTCAAGAACTCTGTAGCACCGCCTACATACCTCGCTCTGCTAATCCTGTTACCAGTGGCTGCTGCC
AGTGGCGATAAGTCGTGTCTTACCGGGTTGGACTCAAGACGATAGTTACCGGATAAGGCGCAGCGGTCGG
GCTGAACGGGGGGTTCGTGCACACAGCCCAGCTTGGAGCGAACGACCTACACCGAACTGAGATACCTACA
GCGTGAGCTATGAGAAAGCGCCACGCTTCCCGAAGGGAGAAAGGCGGACAGGTATCCGGTAAGCGGCAGG
GTCGGAACAGGAGAGCGCACGAGGGAGCTTCCAGGGGGAAACGCCTGGTATCTTTATAGTCCTGTCGGGT
TTCGCCACCTCTGACTTGAGCGTCGATTTTTGTGATGCTCGTCAGGGGGGCGGAGCCTATGGAAAAACGC
CAGCAACGCGGCCTTTTTACGGTTCCTGGCCTTTTGCTGGCCTTTTGCTCACATGTTCTTTCCTGCGTTA
TCCCCTGATTCTGTGGATAACCGTATTACCGCCATGCATTAGTTATTAATAGTAATCAATTACGGGGTCA
TTAGTTCATAGCCCATATATGGAGTTCCGCGTTACATAACTTACGGTAAATGGCCCGCCTGGCTGACCGC
CCAACGACCCCCGCCCATTGACGTCAATAATGACGTATGTTCCCATAGTAACGCCAATAGGGACTTTCCA
TTGACGTCAATGGGTGGAGTATTTACGGTAAACTGCCCACTTGGCAGTACATCAAGTGTATCATATGCCA
AGTACGCCCCCTATTGACGTCAATGACGGTAAATGGCCCGCCTGGCATTATGCCCAGTACATGACCTTAT
GGGACTTTCCTACTTGGCAGTACATCTACGTATTAGTCATCGCTATTACCATG
Features (pLannotate 1.2.2; 15 found; start..end, strand, type, name):
      1..204     +  promoter       CMV promoter: human cytomegalovirus (CMV) immediate early promoter
    240..2048    +  CDS            rep (fragment): R1AB_SARS - Experimental evidence at protein level: Swiss-Prot protein existence level 1. [2'-O-methyltransferase]: Methyltransferase that mediates mRNA cap 2'-O-ribose methylation to the 5'-cap structure of viral mRNAs. N7-methyl guanosine cap is a prerequisite for binding of nsp16. Therefore plays an essential role in viral mRNAs cap methylation which is essential to evade immune system. From Severe acute respiratory syndrome coronavirus (SARS-CoV).
   2043..2095    +  misc_feature   MCS: multiple cloning site
   2109..2828    +  CDS            EGFP: the original enhanced GFP (Yang et al., 1996) mammalian codon-optimized
   2845..2928    +  CDS            large T antigen (fragment): large T antigen from SV40 (simian virus 40)
   2951..3072    +  polyA_signal   SV40 poly(A) signal: SV40 polyadenylation signal
   3106..3534    -  rep_origin     f1 ori (sequence partly withheld): f1 bacteriophage origin of replication; arrow indicates direction of (+) strand synthesis
   3561..3665    +  promoter       AmpR promoter: bla
   3667..4024    +  promoter       SV40 promoter: SV40 enhancer and early promoter
   4059..4853    +  CDS            NeoR/KanR: aminoglycoside phosphotransferase from Tn5; aph(3')-II (or nptII); confers resistance to neomycin, kanamycin, and G418 (Geneticin®)
   4874..5026    +  CDS            ble (fragment): BLE_KLEPN - Experimental evidence at protein level: Swiss-Prot protein existence level 1. Binding protein with a strong affinity to the bleomycin family of antibiotics. Binds to CL990; an antimitotic-antibiotic compound. From Klebsiella pneumoniae.
   5085..5132    +  polyA_signal   HSV TK poly(A) signal: herpes simplex virus thymidine kinase polyadenylation signal (Cole and Stacy, 1985)
   5223..5239    -  polyA_signal   bGH poly(A) signal (fragment): bovine growth hormone polyadenylation signal
   5461..6049    +  rep_origin     ori: high-copy-number ColE1/pMB1/pBR322/pUC origin of replication
   6224..6527    +  enhancer       CMV enhancer: human cytomegalovirus immediate early enhancer
