[The description below was written by a language model from this plasmid's Addgene catalogue record and pLannotate feature annotations shown in this document.]
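Description:
Nsp13 K289A-EGFP is a mammalian expression plasmid built on the Clontech pEGFP-N1 backbone. It produces a point mutant of the SARS-CoV-2 non-structural protein 13 fused at its C terminus to EGFP. The codon-optimized insert of about 1.8 kb corresponds to the Nsp13 segment of the ORF1ab polyprotein and was cloned between the NheI and XhoI sites, both of which are retained. It sits downstream of the human cytomegalovirus immediate-early enhancer/promoter and reads through the remaining polylinker into the EGFP coding sequence, with an SV40 polyadenylation signal terminating the transcript. The automated annotation labels the insert as a fragment of the SARS-CoV replicase polyprotein and attaches a methyltransferase description. That text comes from the generic polyprotein database entry and does not describe this segment. Nsp13 is generally known as the coronavirus helicase, but the record does not state what the K289A substitution is meant to do.

The 6.5 kb sequenced plasmid propagates in E. coli at high copy from a ColE1/pUC-type origin and also carries an f1 origin. A single Tn5 aminoglycoside phosphotransferase gene provides both selections. It is driven by a bacterial promoter for kanamycin resistance and by the SV40 early promoter for G418 selection in mammalian cells, and it ends with the HSV TK polyadenylation signal. The short large T antigen, ble and bGH hits in the table are small fragments typical of this backbone, not functional elements.

The stated purpose is mammalian expression and localization. The plasmid belongs to a library of fluorescently tagged SARS-CoV-2 proteins for imaging their distribution in different cell types.
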