Addgene plasmid #165130: Nsp13 K289A-EGFP
Purpose: mammalian expression and localization
Depositing lab: Bruno Antonny. Depositing organization: CNRS UMR 7275, Institut de Pharmacologie Moleculaire et Cellulaire (IPMC). Publication: A comprehensive library of fluorescent constructs of SARS-CoV-2 proteins and their initial characterisation in different cell types. Miserey-Lenkei S, Trajkovic K, D'Ambrosio JM, Patel AJ, Copic A, Mathur P, Schauer K, Goud B, Albanese V, Gautier R, Subra M, Kovacs D, Barelli H, Antonny B. Biol Cell. 2021 Jul;113(7):311-328. doi: 10.1111/boc.202000158. Epub 2021 May 10. PubMed 33666950.
Backbone
  Vector backbone: pEGFPN1
  Backbone manufacturer: Clontech
  Backbone size w/o insert (bp): 4700
  Vector type: Mammalian Expression
  Selectable markers: Neomycin (select with G418)
Growth in bacteria
  Bacterial resistance: Kanamycin, 50 μg/mL
  Growth temperature: 37°C
  Growth strain: DH5alpha
  Copy number: High Copy
Gene/Insert
  Gene/Insert name: Nsp13 K289A
  Species: codon optimized SARS-COV-2
  Insert size (bp): 1800
  Entrez Gene: ORF1ab (a.k.a. GU280_gp01)
  Promoter: CMV
  Tag / fusion protein: EGFP (C terminal on insert)
  Cloning method: Restriction Enzyme; 5′ cloning site NheI (not destroyed); 3′ cloning site XhoI (not destroyed)
  Sequencing primers: 5′ GTCGTAACAACTCCGCCC; 3′ CGTCCAGCTCGACCAGGATG
Resource information
  A portion of this plasmid was derived from a plasmid made by: Inserts were prepared by PCR with templates that have been published elsewhere: Gordon et al., 2020a.
Terms and licenses: Academic/Nonprofit Terms; Industry Terms: Not Available to Industry
Depositor comments: Please visit https://www.biorxiv.org/content/10.1101/2020.12.19.423586v1 for BioRxiv preprint. bioRxiv 2020.12.19.423586v1
How to cite: Nsp13 K289A-EGFP was a gift from Bruno Antonny (Addgene plasmid # 165130 ; http://n2t.net/addgene:165130 ; RRID:Addgene_165130)
